Addgene plasmid #238914: iRFP670-fCse3
Purpose: Contains iRFP670-fCse3 fluorogenic protein
Depositing lab: Jian-Hui Jiang. Depositing organization: Hunan University. Publication: Fluorogenic Interacting Protein Stabilization for Orthogonal RNA Imaging. Zhou WJ, Wu MY, Shao XJ, Tang LJ, Wang F, Jiang JH. Angew Chem Int Ed Engl. 2025 Apr 10:e202502350. doi: 10.1002/anie.202502350. PubMed 40208703.
Backbone
  Vector backbone: pcDNA3.1
  Vector type: Mammalian Expression
Growth in bacteria
  Bacterial resistance: Ampicillin, 100 μg/mL
  Growth temperature: 37°C
  Growth strain: DH5alpha
  Copy number: High Copy
Gene/Insert
  Gene/Insert name: iRFP670-fCse3
  Species: Synthetic
  Promoter: miniCMV (GGTAGGCGTGTACGGTGGGAGGCCTATATAAGCAGAGCT)
  Cloning method: Restriction Enzyme; 5′ cloning site MluI (not destroyed) (unknown if destroyed); 3′ cloning site EcoRI (not destroyed) (unknown if destroyed)
Terms and licenses: Academic/Nonprofit Terms; Industry Terms: Not Available to Industry
How to cite: iRFP670-fCse3 was a gift from Jian-Hui Jiang (Addgene plasmid # 238914 ; http://n2t.net/addgene:238914 ; RRID:Addgene_238914)
