[The description below was written by a language model from this plasmid's Addgene catalogue record and pLannotate feature annotations shown in this document.]
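Description:
iRFP670-fCse3 is a mammalian expression plasmid built on the pcDNA3.1 backbone that encodes a synthetic fusion of the near-infrared fluorescent protein iRFP670 to an engineered form of Cse3, described in the record as a "fluorogenic protein". It is propagated in E. coli through a high-copy ColE1/pUC-type origin with ampicillin selection from the β-lactamase gene. An f1 origin is also present. The backbone carries an SV40 promoter driving a neomycin/kanamycin phosphotransferase gene with an SV40 polyadenylation signal, the standard cassette for G418 selection of stably transfected mammalian cells.

The expression cassette is driven by a minimal CMV promoter rather than the full CMV enhancer/promoter, which would be expected to give relatively low basal expression. Downstream lies the iRFP670 coding sequence, a bacteriophytochrome-derived reporter from Rhodopseudomonas palustris that needs biliverdin as its chromophore. It is followed by two copies of the HIV Rev nuclear export signal, which should bias the fusion toward the cytoplasm. Next come two adjacent segments matching E. coli CasE (Cas6e, also called Cse3), the Cascade component that recognises CRISPR repeat RNA. The annotation as two fragments suggests the protein has been modified or interrupted relative to the wild type, but the record does not say how. The transcript ends at the bGH polyadenylation signal.

The associated publication title concerns fluorogenic interacting protein stabilization for orthogonal RNA imaging. This implies the fusion serves as a reporter whose signal depends on binding to a cognate RNA tag in live cells. The record itself does not describe the mechanism or the RNA partner.
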