Features (pLannotate 1.2.2; 22 found; start..end, strand, type, name):
     28..80      -  misc_feature   bom (fragment): basis of mobility region from pBR322
    235..273     +  promoter       minimal CMV promoter: human cytomegalovirus (CMV) immediate early promoter
    309..1241    +  CDS            iRFP670: iRFP670 is a basic (constitutively fluorescent) near ir fluorescent protein published in 2013, derived from Rhodopseudomonas palustris CGA009. It has low acid sensitivity. It requires the cofactor biliverdin for fluorescence.
   1281..1307    +  CDS            NES: nuclear export signal from the HIV Rev protein (Fischer et al., 1995)
   1317..1343    +  CDS            NES: nuclear export signal from the HIV Rev protein (Fischer et al., 1995)
   1362..1772    +  CDS            casE (fragment): CAS6_ECOLI - Also known as cas6e, ygcH. Experimental evidence at protein level: Swiss-Prot protein existence level 1. A component of Cascade, which participates in CRISPR interference, the third stage of CRISPR immunity. Cascade binds both crRNA and in a sequence-specific manner negatively supercoiled dsDNA target. This leads to the formation of an R-loop in which the crRNA binds the target DNA, displacing the noncomplementary strand. Cas3 is recruited to Cascade, nicks target DNA and then unwinds and cleaves the target, leading to DNA degradation and invader neutralization. From Escherichia c
   1782..1973    +  CDS            casE (fragment): CAS6_ECOLI - Also known as cas6e, ygcH. Experimental evidence at protein level: Swiss-Prot protein existence level 1. A component of Cascade, which participates in CRISPR interference, the third stage of CRISPR immunity. Cascade binds both crRNA and in a sequence-specific manner negatively supercoiled dsDNA target. This leads to the formation of an R-loop in which the crRNA binds the target DNA, displacing the noncomplementary strand. Cas3 is recruited to Cascade, nicks target DNA and then unwinds and cleaves the target, leading to DNA degradation and invader neutralization. From Escherichia c
   2028..2046    -  promoter       SP6 promoter: promoter for bacteriophage SP6 RNA polymerase
   2072..2296    +  polyA_signal   bGH poly(A) signal: bovine growth hormone polyadenylation signal
   2300..2321    +  promoter       SV40 promoter (fragment): SV40 enhancer and early promoter
   2342..2770    +  rep_origin     f1 ori (sequence partly withheld): f1 bacteriophage origin of replication; arrow indicates direction of (+) strand synthesis
   2784..3113    +  promoter       SV40 promoter: SV40 enhancer and early promoter
   3180..3971    +  CDS            neo: KKA2_KLEPN - Also known as kan, nptII. Experimental evidence at protein level: Swiss-Prot protein existence level 1. Resistance to kanamycin, neomycin, paromomycin, ribostamycin, butirosin and gentamicin B. From Klebsiella pneumoniae.
   3995..4153    +  CDS            ble (fragment): BLE_KLEPN - Experimental evidence at protein level: Swiss-Prot protein existence level 1. Binding protein with a strong affinity to the bleomycin family of antibiotics. Binds to CL990; an antimitotic-antibiotic compound. From Klebsiella pneumoniae.
   4148..4269    +  polyA_signal   SV40 poly(A) signal: SV40 polyadenylation signal
   4342..4358    -  protein_bind   lac operator: The lac repressor binds to the lac operator to inhibit transcription in E. coli. This inhibition can be relieved by adding lactose or isopropyl-β-D-thiogalactopyranoside (IPTG). lac repressor encoded by lacI
   4366..4396    -  promoter       lac promoter: promoter for the E. coli lac operon
   4411..4432    -  protein_bind   CAP binding site: CAP binding activates transcription in the presence of cAMP. E. coli catabolite activator protein
   4445..4537    -  CDS            lacI (fragment): lac repressor; lacI; The lac repressor binds to the lac operator to inhibit transcription in E. coli. This inhibition can be relieved by adding lactose or isopropyl-β-D-thiogalactopyranoside (IPTG).
   4720..5308    -  rep_origin     ori: high-copy-number ColE1/pMB1/pBR322/pUC origin of replication
   5479..6339    -  CDS            AmpR: β-lactamase; bla; confers resistance to ampicillin, carbenicillin, and related antibiotics
   6340..6444    -  promoter       AmpR promoter: bla
>Addgene plasmid #238914 | iRFP670-fCse3 | addgene full sequence | sequence record 478602 | Addgene NGS Result
GACGGATCGGGAGATCTCCCGATCCCCTATGGTGCACTCTCAGTACAATCTGCTCTGATGCCGCATAGTT
AAGCCAGTATCTGCTCCCTGCTTGTGTGTTGGAGGTCGCTGAGTAGTGCGCGAGCAAAATTTAAGCTACA
ACAAGGCAAGGCTTGACCGACAATTGCATGAAGAATCTGCTTAGGGTTAGGCGTTTTGCGCTGCTTCGCG
ATGTACGGGCCAGATATACGCGTTGGTAGGCGTGTACGGTGGGAGGCCTATATAAGCAGAGCTCGTTTAG
TGAACCGTCAGATCGCGCCGACATCACCATGGCGCGTAAGGTCGATCTCACCTCCTGCGATCGCGAGCCG
ATCCACATCCCCGGCAGCATTCAGCCGTGCGGCTGCCTGCTAGCCTGCGACGCGCAGGCGGTGCGGATCA
CGCGCATTACGGAAAATGCCGGCGCGTTCTTTGGACGCGAAACTCCGCGGGTCGGTGAGCTACTCGCCGA
TTACTTCGGCGAGACCGAAGCCCATGCGCTGCGCAACGCACTGGCGCAGTCCTCCGATCCAAAGCGACCG
GCGCTGATCTTCGGTTGGCGCGACGGCCTGACCGGCCGCACCTTCGACATCTCACTGCATCGCCATGACG
GTACATCGATCATCGAGTTCGAGCCTGCGGCGGCCGAACAGGCCGACAATCCGCTGCGGCTGACGCGGCA
GATCATCGCGCGCACCAAAGAACTGAAGTCGCTCGAAGAGATGGCCGCACGGGTGCCGCGCTATCTGCAG
GCGATGCTCGGCTATCACCGCGTGATGTTGTACCGCTTCGCGGACGACGGCTCCGGGATGGTGATCGGCG
AGGCGAAGCGCAGCGACCTCGAGAGCTTTCTCGGTCAGCACTTTCCGGCGTCGCTGGTCCCGCAGCAGGC
GCGGCTACTGTACTTGAAGAACGCGATCCGCGTGGTCTCGGATTCGCGCGGCATCAGCAGCCGGATCGTG
CCCGAGCACGACGCCTCCGGCGCCGCGCTCGATCTGTCGTTCGCGCACCTGCGCAGCATCTCGCCCTGCC
ATCTCGAATTTCTGCGGAACATGGGCGTCAGCGCCTCGATGTCGCTGTCGATCATCATTGACGGCACGCT
ATGGGGATTGATCATCTGTCATCATTACGAGCCGCGTGCCGTGCCGATGGCGCAGCGCGTCGCGGCCGAA
ATGTTCGCCGACTTCTTATCGCTGCACTTCACCGCCGCCCACCACCAACGCCTGTACAAGGGAGGCGGAG
GCTCCGGAGGCGGAGGCTCCCTGCCCCCCCTGGAGCGCCTGACCCTGGGAGGCTCCCTGCCCCCCCTGGA
GCGCCTGACCCTGGGTTCCGGTGGATCCGGTTCCGGAGTTGCGACAGTCATTAAAACTAAACAGGTTGAA
TTTCAACTTCAGGTTGGTGTTCCACTCTATTTTCGGCTTCGGGCAAATCCGATCAAAACTATTCTCGACA
ATCAAAAGCGCCTGGACAGTAAAGGGAATATTAAACGCTGTCGGGTTCCGTTAATAAAAGAAGCAGAACA
AATCGCGTGGTTGCAACGTAAATTGGGCAATGCGGCGCGCGTTGAAGATGTGCATCCCATATCGGAACGG
CCACAGTATTTTTCTGGTGATGGTAAAAGTGGAAAGATCCAAACGGTTTGCTTTGAAGGTGTGCTCACCA
TCAACGACGCGCCAGCGTTAATAGATCTTGTACAGCAAGGTATTGGGCCAGCTAAATCGATGGGATGTGG
CTTGCTATCTTTGGCTCCACTGGGCTCCGGAATGTATCTCAGTAAAGTCATCATTGCCAGGGCCTGGAGC
AGGGATCTTTACCAACTTGCCCAGGGATTATGGCATTTATTTCCAAACAGACCGGATGCTGCTCGTGATT
TTCTTTTTCATGTTGAGAAGCGAAACACACCAGAAGGCTGTCATGTTTTATTGCAGTCAGCGCAAATGCC
TGTTTCAACTGCCGGTTCCCGTCGCCGCCGTCGTCGCCGCGGTTAAGAATTCTCTAGAGGGCCCTATTCT
ATAGTGTCACCTAAATGCTAGAGCTCGCTGATCAGCCTCGACTGTGCCTTCTAGTTGCCAGCCATCTGTT
GTTTGCCCCTCCCCCGTGCCTTCCTTGACCCTGGAAGGTGCCACTCCCACTGTCCTTTCCTAATAAAATG
AGGAAATTGCATCGCATTGTCTGAGTAGGTGTCATTCTATTCTGGGGGGTGGGGTGGGGCAGGACAGCAA
GGGGGAGGATTGGGAAGACAATAGCAGGCATGCTGGGGATGCGGTGGGCTCTATGGCTTCTGAGGCGGAA
AGAACCAGCTGGGGCTCTAGGGGGTATCCCC
[124 nt withheld, positions 2342-2465]
C
[91 nt withheld, positions 2467-2557]
A
[49 nt withheld, positions 2559-2607]
CCTTTGACGTTGGAGTCCACGTTCTTT
[37 nt withheld, positions 2635-2671]
ACCCTATCTCGGTCTATTCTTTTGATTTATAAGGGATTTTGCCGATTTCGGCCTATTGGTTAAAAAATGA
GCTGATTTAACAAAAATTTAACGCGAATTAATTCTGTGGAATGTGTGTCAGTTAGGGTGTGGAAAGTCCC
CAGGCTCCCCAGCAGGCAGAAGTATGCAAAGCATGCATCTCAATTAGTCAGCAACCAGGTGTGGAAAGTC
CCCAGGCTCCCCAGCAGGCAGAAGTATGCAAAGCATGCATCTCAATTAGTCAGCAACCATAGTCCCGCCC
CTAACTCCGCCCATCCCGCCCCTAACTCCGCCCAGTTCCGCCCATTCTCCGCCCCATGGCTGACTAATTT
TTTTTATTTATGCAGAGGCCGAGGCCGCCTCTGCCTCTGAGCTATTCCAGAAGTAGTGAGGAGGCTTTTT
TGGAGGCCTAGGCTTTTGCAAAAAGCTCCCGGGAGCTTGTATATCCATTTTCGGATCTGATCAAGAGACA
GGATGAGGATCGTTTCGCATGATTGAACAAGATGGATTGCACGCAGGTTCTCCGGCCGCTTGGGTGGAGA
GGCTATTCGGCTATGACTGGGCACAACAGACAATCGGCTGCTCTGATGCCGCCGTGTTCCGGCTGTCAGC
GCAGGGGCGCCCGGTTCTTTTTGTCAAGACCGACCTGTCCGGTGCCCTGAATGAACTGCAGGACGAGGCA
GCGCGGCTATCGTGGCTGGCCACGACGGGCGTTCCTTGCGCAGCTGTGCTCGACGTTGTCACTGAAGCGG
GAAGGGACTGGCTGCTATTGGGCGAAGTGCCGGGGCAGGATCTCCTGTCATCTCACCTTGCTCCTGCCGA
GAAAGTATCCATCATGGCTGATGCAATGCGGCGGCTGCATACGCTTGATCCGGCTACCTGCCCATTCGAC
CACCAAGCGAAACATCGCATCGAGCGAGCACGTACTCGGATGGAAGCCGGTCTTGTCGATCAGGATGATC
TGGACGAAGAGCATCAGGGGCTCGCGCCAGCCGAACTGTTCGCCAGGCTCAAGGCGCGCATGCCCGACGG
CGAGGATCTCGTCGTGACCCATGGCGATGCCTGCTTGCCGAATATCATGGTGGAAAATGGCCGCTTTTCT
GGATTCATCGACTGTGGCCGGCTGGGTGTGGCGGACCGCTATCAGGACATAGCGTTGGCTACCCGTGATA
TTGCTGAAGAGCTTGGCGGCGAATGGGCTGACCGCTTCCTCGTGCTTTACGGTATCGCCGCTCCCGATTC
GCAGCGCATCGCCTTCTATCGCCTTCTTGACGAGTTCTTCTGAGCGGGACTCTGGGGTTCGAAATGACCG
ACCAAGCGACGCCCAACCTGCCATCACGAGATTTCGATTCCACCGCCGCCTTCTATGAAAGGTTGGGCTT
CGGAATCGTTTTCCGGGACGCCGGCTGGATGATCCTCCAGCGCGGGGATCTCATGCTGGAGTTCTTCGCC
CACCCCAACTTGTTTATTGCAGCTTATAATGGTTACAAATAAAGCAATAGCATCACAAATTTCACAAATA
AAGCATTTTTTTCACTGCATTCTAGTTGTGGTTTGTCCAAACTCATCAATGTATCTTATCATGTCTGTAT
ACCGTCGACCTCTAGCTAGAGCTTGGCGTAATCATGGTCATAGCTGTTTCCTGTGTGAAATTGTTATCCG
CTCACAATTCCACACAACATACGAGCCGGAAGCATAAAGTGTAAAGCCTGGGGTGCCTAATGAGTGAGCT
AACTCACATTAATTGCGTTGCGCTCACTGCCCGCTTTCCAGTCGGGAAACCTGTCGTGCCAGCTGCATTA
ATGAATCGGCCAACGCGCGGGGAGAGGCGGTTTGCGTATTGGGCGCTCTTCCGCTTCCTCGCTCACTGAC
TCGCTGCGCTCGGTCGTTCGGCTGCGGCGAGCGGTATCAGCTCACTCAAAGGCGGTAATACGGTTATCCA
CAGAATCAGGGGATAACGCAGGAAAGAACATGTGAGCAAAAGGCCAGCAAAAGGCCAGGAACCGTAAAAA
GGCCGCGTTGCTGGCGTTTTTCCATAGGCTCCGCCCCCCTGACGAGCATCACAAAAATCGACGCTCAAGT
CAGAGGTGGCGAAACCCGACAGGACTATAAAGATACCAGGCGTTTCCCCCTGGAAGCTCCCTCGTGCGCT
CTCCTGTTCCGACCCTGCCGCTTACCGGATACCTGTCCGCCTTTCTCCCTTCGGGAAGCGTGGCGCTTTC
TCATAGCTCACGCTGTAGGTATCTCAGTTCGGTGTAGGTCGTTCGCTCCAAGCTGGGCTGTGTGCACGAA
CCCCCCGTTCAGCCCGACCGCTGCGCCTTATCCGGTAACTATCGTCTTGAGTCCAACCCGGTAAGACACG
ACTTATCGCCACTGGCAGCAGCCACTGGTAACAGGATTAGCAGAGCGAGGTATGTAGGCGGTGCTACAGA
GTTCTTGAAGTGGTGGCCTAACTACGGCTACACTAGAAGAACAGTATTTGGTATCTGCGCTCTGCTGAAG
CCAGTTACCTTCGGAAAAAGAGTTGGTAGCTCTTGATCCGGCAAACAAACCACCGCTGGTAGCGGTGGTT
TTTTTGTTTGCAAGCAGCAGATTACGCGCAGAAAAAAAGGATCTCAAGAAGATCCTTTGATCTTTTCTAC
GGGGTCTGACGCTCAGTGGAACGAAAACTCACGTTAAGGGATTTTGGTCATGAGATTATCAAAAAGGATC
TTCACCTAGATCCTTTTAAATTAAAAATGAAGTTTTAAATCAATCTAAAGTATATATGAGTAAACTTGGT
CTGACAGTTACCAATGCTTAATCAGTGAGGCACCTATCTCAGCGATCTGTCTATTTCGTTCATCCATAGT
TGCCTGACTCCCCGTCGTGTAGATAACTACGATACGGGAGGGCTTACCATCTGGCCCCAGTGCTGCAATG
ATACCGCGAGACCCACGCTCACCGGCTCCAGATTTATCAGCAATAAACCAGCCAGCCGGAAGGGCCGAGC
GCAGAAGTGGTCCTGCAACTTTATCCGCCTCCATCCAGTCTATTAATTGTTGCCGGGAAGCTAGAGTAAG
TAGTTCGCCAGTTAATAGTTTGCGCAACGTTGTTGCCATTGCTACAGGCATCGTGGTGTCACGCTCGTCG
TTTGGTATGGCTTCATTCAGCTCCGGTTCCCAACGATCAAGGCGAGTTACATGATCCCCCATGTTGTGCA
AAAAAGCGGTTAGCTCCTTCGGTCCTCCGATCGTTGTCAGAAGTAAGTTGGCCGCAGTGTTATCACTCAT
GGTTATGGCAGCACTGCATAATTCTCTTACTGTCATGCCATCCGTAAGATGCTTTTCTGTGACTGGTGAG
TACTCAACCAAGTCATTCTGAGAATAGTGTATGCGGCGACCGAGTTGCTCTTGCCCGGCGTCAATACGGG
ATAATACCGCGCCACATAGCAGAACTTTAAAAGTGCTCATCATTGGAAAACGTTCTTCGGGGCGAAAACT
CTCAAGGATCTTACCGCTGTTGAGATCCAGTTCGATGTAACCCACTCGTGCACCCAACTGATCTTCAGCA
TCTTTTACTTTCACCAGCGTTTCTGGGTGAGCAAAAACAGGAAGGCAAAATGCCGCAAAAAAGGGAATAA
GGGCGACACGGAAATGTTGAATACTCATACTCTTCCTTTTTCAATATTATTGAAGCATTTATCAGGGTTA
TTGTCTCATGAGCGGATACATATTTGAATGTATTTAGAAAAATAAACAAATAGGGGTTCCGCGCACATTT
CCCCGAAAAGTGCCACCTGACGTC
