>Addgene plasmid #238914 | iRFP670-fCse3 | depositor partial sequence | sequence record 469095 | iRFP670
ATGGCGCGTAAGGTCGATCTCACCTCCTGCGATCGCGAGCCGATCCACATCCCCGGCAGCATTCAGCCGT
GCGGCTGCCTGCTAGCCTGCGACGCGCAGGCGGTGCGGATCACGCGCATTACGGAAAATGCCGGCGCGTT
CTTTGGACGCGAAACTCCGCGGGTCGGTGAGCTACTCGCCGATTACTTCGGCGAGACCGAAGCCCATGCG
CTGCGCAACGCACTGGCGCAGTCCTCCGATCCAAAGCGACCGGCGCTGATCTTCGGTTGGCGCGACGGCC
TGACCGGCCGCACCTTCGACATCTCACTGCATCGCCATGACGGTACATCGATCATCGAGTTCGAGCCTGC
GGCGGCCGAACAGGCCGACAATCCGCTGCGGCTGACGCGGCAGATCATCGCGCGCACCAAAGAACTGAAG
TCGCTCGAAGAGATGGCCGCACGGGTGCCGCGCTATCTGCAGGCGATGCTCGGCTATCACCGCGTGATGT
TGTACCGCTTCGCGGACGACGGCTCCGGGATGGTGATCGGCGAGGCGAAGCGCAGCGACCTCGAGAGCTT
TCTCGGTCAGCACTTTCCGGCGTCGCTGGTCCCGCAGCAGGCGCGGCTACTGTACTTGAAGAACGCGATC
CGCGTGGTCTCGGATTCGCGCGGCATCAGCAGCCGGATCGTGCCCGAGCACGACGCCTCCGGCGCCGCGC
TCGATCTGTCGTTCGCGCACCTGCGCAGCATCTCGCCCTGCCATCTCGAATTTCTGCGGAACATGGGCGT
CAGCGCCTCGATGTCGCTGTCGATCATCATTGACGGCACGCTATGGGGATTGATCATCTGTCATCATTAC
GAGCCGCGTGCCGTGCCGATGGCGCAGCGCGTCGCGGCCGAAATGTTCGCCGACTTCTTATCGCTGCACT
TCACCGCCGCCCACCACCAACGC
