>Addgene plasmid #238914 | iRFP670-fCse3 | depositor partial sequence | sequence record 469096 | fCse3
GTTGCGACAGTCATTAAAACTAAACAGGTTGAATTTCAACTTCAGGTTGGTGTTCCACTCTATTTTCGGC
TTCGGGCAAATCCGATCAAAACTATTCTCGACAATCAAAAGCGCCTGGACAGTAAAGGGAATATTAAACG
CTGTCGGGTTCCGTTAATAAAAGAAGCAGAACAAATCGCGTGGTTGCAACGTAAATTGGGCAATGCGGCG
CGCGTTGAAGATGTGCATCCCATATCGGAACGGCCACAGTATTTTTCTGGTGATGGTAAAAGTGGAAAGA
TCCAAACGGTTTGCTTTGAAGGTGTGCTCACCATCAACGACGCGCCAGCGTTAATAGATCTTGTACAGCA
AGGTATTGGGCCAGCTAAATCGATGGGATGTGGCTTGCTATCTTTGGCTCCACTGGGCTCCGGAATGTAT
CTCAGTAAAGTCATCATTGCCAGGGCCTGGAGCAGGGATCTTTACCAACTTGCCCAGGGATTATGGCATT
TATTTCCAAACAGACCGGATGCTGCTCGTGATTTTCTTTTTCATGTTGAGAAGCGAAACACACCAGAAGG
CTGTCATGTTTTATTGCAGTCAGCGCAAATGCCTGTTTCAACTGCCGGTTCCCGTCGCCGCCGTCGTCGC
CGCGGT
